>Addgene plasmid #119046 | pBAD-MTX-u51_Snifit | depositor full sequence | sequence record 225084 | pBAD-MTX-u51_Snifit sequence 5216 bps
GCCCGCCATAAACTGCCAGGCATCAAATTAAGCAGAAGGCCATCCTGACGGATGGCCTTTTTGCGTTTCT
ACAAACTCTTTTTGTTTATTTTTCTAAATACATTCAAATATGTATCCGCTCATGAGACAATAACCCTGAT
AAATGCTTCAATAATATTGAAAAAGGAAGAGTATGAGTATTCAACATTTCCGTGTCGCCCTTATTCCCTT
TTTTGCGGCATTTTGCCTTCCTGTTTTTGCTCACCCAGAAACGCTGGTGAAAGTAAAAGATGCTGAAGAT
CAGTTGGGTGCACGAGTGGGTTACATCGAACTGGATCTCAACAGCGGTAAGATCCTTGAGAGTTTTCGCC
CCGAAGAACGTTTTCCAATGATGAGCACTTTTAAAGTTCTGCTATGTGGCGCGGTATTATCCCGTGTTGA
CGCCGGGCAAGAGCAACTCGGTCGCCGCATACACTATTCTCAGAATGACTTGGTTGAGTACTCACCAGTC
ACAGAAAAGCATCTTACGGATGGCATGACAGTAAGAGAATTATGCAGTGCTGCCATAACCATGAGTGATA
ACACTGCGGCCAACTTACTTCTGACAACGATCGGAGGACCGAAGGAGCTAACCGCTTTTTTGCACAACAT
GGGGGATCATGTAACTCGCCTTGATCGTTGGGAACCGGAGCTGAATGAAGCCATACCAAACGACGAGCGT
GACACCACGATGCCTGTAGCAATGGCAACAACGTTGCGCAAACTATTAACTGGCGAACTACTTACTCTAG
CTTCCCGGCAACAATTAATAGACTGGATGGAGGCGGATAAAGTTGCAGGACCACTTCTGCGCTCGGCCCT
TCCGGCTGGCTGGTTTATTGCTGATAAATCTGGAGCCGGTGAGCGTGGGTCTCGCGGTATCATTGCAGCA
CTGGGGCCAGATGGTAAGCCCTCCCGTATCGTAGTTATCTACACGACGGGGAGTCAGGCAACTATGGATG
AACGAAATAGACAGATCGCTGAGATAGGTGCCTCACTGATTAAGCATTGGTAACTGTCAGACCAAGTTTA
CTCATATATACTTTAGATTGATTTAAAACTTCATTTTTAATTTAAAAGGATCTAGGTGAAGATCCTTTTT
GATAATCTCATGACCAAAATCCCTTAACGTGAGTTTTCGTTCCACTGAGCGTCAGACCCCGTAGAAAAGA
TCAAAGGATCTTCTTGAGATCCTTTTTTTCTGCGCGTAATCTGCTGCTTGCAAACAAAAAAACCACCGCT
ACCAGCGGTGGTTTGTTTGCCGGATCAAGAGCTACCAACTCTTTTTCCGAAGGTAACTGGCTTCAGCAGA
GCGCAGATACCAAATACTGTCCTTCTAGTGTAGCCGTAGTTAGGCCACCACTTCAAGAACTCTGTAGCAC
CGCCTACATACCTCGCTCTGCTAATCCTGTTACCAGTGGCTGCTGCCAGTGGCGATAAGTCGTGTCTTAC
CGGGTTGGACTCAAGACGATAGTTACCGGATAAGGCGCAGCGGTCGGGCTGAACGGGGGGTTCGTGCACA
CAGCCCAGCTTGGAGCGAACGACCTACACCGAACTGAGATACCTACAGCGTGAGCTATGAGAAAGCGCCA
CGCTTCCCGAAGGGAGAAAGGCGGACAGGTATCCGGTAAGCGGCAGGGTCGGAACAGGAGAGCGCACGAG
GGAGCTTCCAGGGGGAAACGCCTGGTATCTTTATAGTCCTGTCGGGTTTCGCCACCTCTGACTTGAGCGT
CGATTTTTGTGATGCTCGTCAGGGGGGCGGAGCCTATGGAAAAACGCCAGCAACGCGGCCTTTTTACGGT
TCCTGGCCTTTTGCTGGCCTTTTGCTCACATGTTCTTTCCTGCGTTATCCCCTGATTCTGTGGATAACCG
TATTACCGCCTTTGAGTGAGCTGATACCGCTCGCCGCAGCCGAACGACCGAGCGCAGCGAGTCAGTGAGC
GAGGAAGCGGAAGAGCGCCTGATGCGGTATTTTCTCCTTACGCATCTGTGCGGTATTTCACACCGCATAT
GGTGCACTCTCAGTACAATCTGCTCTGATGCCGCATAGTTAAGCCAGTATACACTCCGCTATCGCTACGT
GACTGGGTCATGGCTGCGCCCCGACACCCGCCAACACCCGCTGACGCGCCCTGACGGGCTTGTCTGCTCC
CGGCATCCGCTTACAGACAAGCTGTGACCGTCTCCGGGAGCTGCATGTGTCAGAGGTTTTCACCGTCATC
ACCGAAACGCGCGAGGCAGCAGATCAATTCGCGCGCGAAGGCGAAGCGGCATGCATAATGTGCCTGTCAA
ATGGACGAAGCAGGGATTCTGCAAACCCTATGCTACTCCGTCAAGCCGTCAATTGTCTGATTCGTTACCA
ATTATGACAACTTGACGGCTACATCATTCACTTTTTCTTCACAACCGGCACGGAACTCGCTCGGGCTGGC
CCCGGTGCATTTTTTAAATACCCGCGAGAAATAGAGTTGATCGTCAAAACCAACATTGCGACCGACGGTG
GCGATAGGCATCCGGGTGGTGCTCAAAAGCAGCTTCGCCTGGCTGATACGTTGGTCCTCGCGCCAGCTTA
AGACGCTAATCCCTAACTGCTGGCGGAAAAGATGTGACAGACGCGACGGCGACAAGCAAACATGCTGTGC
GACGCTGGCGATATCAAAATTGCTGTCTGCCAGGTGATCGCTGATGTACTGACAAGCCTCGCGTACCCGA
TTATCCATCGGTGGATGGAGCGACTCGTTAATCGCTTCCATGCGCCGCAGTAACAATTGCTCAAGCAGAT
TTATCGCCAGCAGCTCCGAATAGCGCCCTTCCCCTTGCCCGGCGTTAATGATTTGCCCAAACAGGTCGCT
GAAATGCGGCTGGTGCGCTTCATCCGGGCGAAAGAACCCCGTATTGGCAAATATTGACGGCCAGTTAAGC
CATTCATGCCAGTAGGCGCGCGGACGAAAGTAAACCCACTGGTGATACCATTCGCGAGCCTCCGGATGAC
GACCGTAGTGATGAATCTCTCCTGGCGGGAACAGCAAAATATCACCCGGTCGGCAAACAAATTCTCGTCC
CTGATTTTTCACCACCCCCTGACCGCGAATGGTGAGATTGAGAATATAACCTTTCATTCCCAGCGGTCGG
TCGATAAAAAAATCGAGATAACCGTTGGCCTCAATCGGCGTTAAACCCGCCACCAGATGGGCATTAAACG
AGTATCCCGGCAGCAGGGGATCATTTTGCGCTTCAGCCATACTTTTCATACTCCCGCCATTCAGAGAAGA
AACCAATTGTCCATATTGCATCAGACATTGCCGTCACTGCGTCTTTTACTGGCTCTTCTCGCTAACCAAA
CCGGTAACCCCGCTTATTAAAAGCATTCTGTAACAAAGCGGGACCAAAGCCATGACAAAAACGCGTAACA
AAAGTGTCTATAATCACGGCAGAAAAGTCCACATTGATTATTTGCACGGCGTCACACTTTGCTATGCCAT
AGCATTTTTATCCATAAGATTAGCGGATCCTACCTGACGCTTTTTATCGCAACTCTCTACTGTTTCTCCA
TACCCGTTTTTTGGGCTAACAGGAGGAATTAACCATGGCAAGCTGGAGCCACCCGCAGTTCGAAAAGGGT
GCAGATGACGACGACAAGGTACCGCATATGGATAAAGACTGCGAAATGAAACGCACTACCCTGGACAGCC
CGCTGGGTAAACTGGAACTGAGCGGTTGCGAGCAGGGCCTGCACGAAATCATTTTCCTGGGCAAAGGTAC
GAGCGCTGCGGATGCGGTCGAAGTACCGGCTCCGGCTGCGGTTCTGGGTGGCCCGGAGCCGCTGATGCAG
GCTACCGCATGGCTGAACGCATATTTTCACCAGCCAGAGGCGATTGAAGAGTTCCCTGTACCGGCCCTGC
ATCACCCGGTATTTCAGCAGGAATCCTTTACCCGTCAGGTACTGTGGAAACTGCTGAAAGTAGTGAAATT
CGGCGAGGTGATCTCCTATTCCCATCTGGCGGCGCTGGCTGGCAACCCAGCGGCAACTGCGGCGGTGAAA
ACCGCTCTGTCTGGTAATCCGGTGCCAATTCTGATCCCGTGCCACCGTGTGGTTCAGGGCGACCTGGACG
TAGGTGGCTACGAAGGCGGCCTGGCTGTGAAAGAATGGCTGCTGGCGCACGAAGGTCACCGTCTGGGTAA
ACCAGGCCTGGGCGAATTCCCTCCTCCTCCGCCACCGCCACCACCGCCGCCGCCGCCACCACCACCTCCT
CCGCCTCCTCCACCACCACCGCCACCGCCTCCACCACCTGGCGGCCGCATGATCAGTCTGATTGCGGCGT
TAGCGGTAGATCGCGTTATCGGCATGGAAAACGCCATGCCGTGGAACCTGCCTGCCGATCTCGCCTGGTT
TAAACGCAACACCTTAAATAAACCCGTGATTATGGGCCTCCAAACCTGGGAATCAATCTAGCGTCCGTTG
CCAGGACGCAAAAATATTATCCTCAGCAGTCAACCGGGTACGGACGATCGCGTAACGTGGGTGAAGTCGG
TGGATGAAGCCATCGCGGCGTGTGGTGACGTACCAGAAATCATGGTGATTGGCGGCGGTCGCGTTTATGA
ACAGTTCTTGCCAAAAGCGCAAAAACTGTATCTGACGCATATCGACGCAGAAGTGGAAGGCGACACCCAT
TTCCCGGATTACGAGCCGGATGACTGGGAATCGGTATTCAGCGAATTCCACGATGCTGATGCGCAGAACT
CTCACAGCTATTGCTTTGAGATTCTGGAGCGGCGGGGAGCTCCGGGCTTCTCCTCAATTTCCGCTCATCA
CCACCATCATCACCATCACCACCACTAACTCGAGAGCTTGGCTGTTTTGGCGGATGAGAGAAGATTTTCA
GCCTGATACAGATTAAATCAGAACGCAGAAGCGGTCTGATAAAACAGAATTTGCCTGGCGGCAGTAGCGC
GGTGGTCCCACCTGACCCCATGCCGAACTCAGAAGTGAAACGCCGTAGCGCCGATGGTAGTGTGGGGTCT
CCCCATGCGAGAGTAGGGAACTGCCAGGCATCAAATAAAACGAAAGGCTCAGTCGAAAGACTGGGCCTTT
CGTTTTATCTGTTGTTTGTCGGTGAACGCTCTCCTGAGTAGGACAAATCCGCCGGGAGCGGATTTGAACG
TTGCGAAGCAACGGCCCGGAGGGTGGCGGGCAGGAC
Features (pLannotate 1.2.2; 13 found; start..end, strand, type, name):
     34..61      +  terminator     rrnB T2 terminator: transcription terminator T2 from the E. coli rrnB gene
     81..172     +  promoter       AmpR promoter: bla
    173..1033    +  CDS            AmpR: β-lactamase; bla; confers resistance to ampicillin, carbenicillin, and related antibiotics
   1204..1792    +  rep_origin     ori: high-copy-number ColE1/pMB1/pBR322/pUC origin of replication
   1978..2118    -  misc_feature   bom: basis of mobility region from pBR322
   2220..2260    -  CDS            rop (fragment): Rop protein, which maintains plasmids at low copy number; rop
   2382..3260    -  CDS            araC: L-arabinose regulatory protein; araC
   3287..3571    +  promoter       araBAD promoter: araBAD; promoter of the L-arabinose operon of E. coli; the araC regulatory gene is transcribed in the opposite direction (Guzman et al., 1995)
   3614..3637    +  CDS            Strep-Tag II: peptide that binds Strep-Tactin®, an engineered form of streptavidin
   3668..4213    +  CDS            MGMT (fragment): MGMT_HUMAN - Experimental evidence at protein level: Swiss-Prot protein existence level 1. Involved in the cellular defense against the biological effects of O6-methylguanine (O6-MeG) and O4-methylthymine (O4-MeT) in DNA. Repairs the methylated nucleobase in DNA by stoichiometrically transferring the methyl group to a cysteine residue in the enzyme. This is a suicide reaction: the enzyme is irreversibly inactivated. From Homo sapiens (Human).
   4319..4795    +  CDS            ecDHFR: E. coli dihydrofolate reductase; folA
   4953..5068    +  ncRNA          5S rRNA: Accession: RF00001 - 5S ribosomal RNA
   5072..5158    +  terminator     rrnB T1 terminator: Escherichia coli rrnB; transcription terminator T1 from the E. coli rrnB gene
