>Addgene plasmid #119046 | pBAD-MTX-u51_Snifit | addgene full sequence | sequence record 229503 | Addgene NGS Result
AAGAAACCAATTGTCCATATTGCATCAGACATTGCCGTCACTGCGTCTTTTACTGGCTCTTCTCGCTAAC
CAAACCGGTAACCCCGCTTATTAAAAGCATTCTGTAACAAAGCGGGACCAAAGCCATGACAAAAACGCGT
AACAAAAGTGTCTATAATCACGGCAGAAAAGTCCACATTGATTATTTGCACGGCGTCACACTTTGCTATG
CCATAGCATTTTTATCCATAAGATTAGCGGATCCTACCTGACGCTTTTTATCGCAACTCTCTACTGTTTC
TCCATACCCGTTTTTTGGGCTAACAGGAGGAATTAACCATGGCAAGCTGGAGCCACCCGCAGTTCGAAAA
GGGTGCAGATGACGACGACAAGGTACCGCATATGGATAAAGACTGCGAAATGAAACGCACTACCCTGGAC
AGCCCGCTGGGTAAACTGGAACTGAGCGGTTGCGAGCAGGGCCTGCACGAAATCATTTTCCTGGGCAAAG
GTACGAGCGCTGCGGATGCGGTCGAAGTACCGGCTCCGGCTGCGGTTCTGGGTGGCCCGGAGCCGCTGAT
GCAGGCTACCGCATGGCTGAACGCATATTTTCACCAGCCAGAGGCGATTGAAGAGTTCCCTGTACCGGCC
CTGCATCACCCGGTATTTCAGCAGGAATCCTTTACCCGTCAGGTACTGTGGAAACTGCTGAAAGTAGTGA
AATTCGGCGAGGTGATCTCCTATTCCCATCTGGCGGCGCTGGCTGGCAACCCAGCGGCAACTGCGGCGGT
GAAAACCGCTCTGTCTGGTAATCCGGTGCCAATTCTGATCCCGTGCCACCGTGTGGTTCAGGGCGACCTG
GACGTAGGTGGCTACGAAGGCGGCCTGGCTGTGAAAGAATGGCTGCTGGCGCACGAAGGTCACCGTCTGG
GTAAACCAGGCCTGGGCGAATTCCCTCCTCCTCCGCCACCGCCACCACCGCCGCCGCCGCCACCACCACC
TCCTCCGCCTCCTCCACCACCACCGCCACCGCCTCCACCACCTGGCGGCCGCATGATCAGTCTGATTGCG
GCGTTAGCGGTAGATCGCGTTATCGGCATGGAAAACGCCATGCCGTGGAACCTGCCTGCCGATCTCGCCT
GGTTTAAACGCAACACCTTAAATAAACCCGTGATTATGGGCCTCCAAACCTGGGAATCAATCTAGCGTCC
GTTGCCAGGACGCAAAAATATTATCCTCAGCAGTCAACCGGGTACGGACGATCGCGTAACGTGGGTGAAG
TCGGTGGATGAAGCCATCGCGGCGTGTGGTGACGTACCAGAAATCATGGTGATTGGCGGCGGTCGCGTTT
ATGAACAGTTCTTGCCAAAAGCGCAAAAACTGTATCTGACGCATATCGACGCAGAAGTGGAAGGCGACAC
CCATTTCCCGGATTACGAGCCGGATGACTGGGAATCGGTATTCAGCGAATTCCACGATGCTGATGCGCAG
AACTCTCACAGCTATTGCTTTGAGATTCTGGAGCGGCGGGGAGCTCCGGGCTTCTCCTCAATTTCCGCTC
ATCACCACCATCATCACCATCACCACCACTAACTCGAGAGCTTGGCTGTTTTTGGCGGATGAGAGAAGAT
TTTCAGCCTGATACAGATTAAATCAGAACGCAGAAGCGGTCTGATAAAACAGAATTTGCCTGGCGGCAGT
AGCGCGGTGGTCCCACCTGACCCCATGCCGAACTCAGAAGTGAAACGCCGTAGCGCCGATGGTAGTGTGG
GGTCTCCCCATGCGAGAGTAGGGAACTGCCAGGCATCAAATAAAACGAAAGGCTCAGTCGAAAGACTGGG
CCTTTCGTTTTATCTGTTGTTTGTCGGTGAACGCTCTCCTGAGTAGGACAAATCCGCCGGGAGCGGATTT
GAACGTTGCGAAGCAACGGCCCGGAGGGTGGCGGGCAGGACGCCCGCCATAAACTGCCAGGCATCAAATT
AAGCAGAAGGCCATCCTGACGGATGGCCTTTTTGCGTTTCTACAAACTCTTTTGTTTATTTTTCTAAATA
CATTCAAATATGTATCCGCTCATGAGACAATAACCCTGATAAATGCTTCAATAATATTGAAAAAGGAAGA
GTATGAGTATTCAACATTTCCGTGTCGCCCTTATTCCCTTTTTTGCGGCATTTTGCCTTCCTGTTTTTGC
TCACCCAGAAACGCTGGTGAAAGTAAAAGATGCTGAAGATCAGTTGGGTGCACGAGTGGGTTACATCGAA
CTGGATCTCAACAGCGGTAAGATCCTTGAGAGTTTTCGCCCCGAAGAACGTTTTCCAATGATGAGCACTT
TTAAAGTTCTGCTATGTGGCGCGGTATTATCCCGTGTTGACGCCGGGCAAGAGCAACTCGGTCGCCGCAT
ACACTATTCTCAGAATGACTTGGTTGAGTACTCACCAGTCACAGAAAAGCATCTTACGGATGGCATGACA
GTAAGAGAATTATGCAGTGCTGCCATAACCATGAGTGATAACACTGCGGCCAACTTACTTCTGACAACGA
TCGGAGGACCGAAGGAGCTAACCGCTTTTTTGCACAACATGGGGGATCATGTAACTCGCCTTGATCGTTG
GGAACCGGAGCTGAATGAAGCCATACCAAACGACGAGCGTGACACCACGATGCCTGTAGCAATGGCAACA
ACGTTGCGCAAACTATTAACTGGCGAACTACTTACTCTAGCTTCCCGGCAACAATTAATAGACTGGATGG
AGGCGGATAAAGTTGCAGGACCACTTCTGCGCTCGGCCCTTCCGGCTGGCTGGTTTATTGCTGATAAATC
TGGAGCCGGTGAGCGTGGGTCTCGCGGTATCATTGCAGCACTGGGGCCAGATGGTAAGCCCTCCCGTATC
GTAGTTATCTACACGACGGGGAGTCAGGCAACTATGGATGAACGAAATAGACAGATCGCTGAGATAGGTG
CCTCACTGATTAAGCATTGGTAACTGTCAGACCAAGTTTACTCATATATACTTTAGATTGATTTAAAACT
TCATTTTTAATTTAAAAGGATCTAGGTGAAGATCCTTTTTGATAATCTCATGACCAAAATCCCTTAACGT
GAGTTTTCGTTCCACTGAGCGTCAGACCCCGTAGAAAAGATCAAAGGATCTTCTTGAGATCCTTTTTTTC
TGCGCGTAATCTGCTGCTTGCAAACAAAAAAACCACCGCTACCAGCGGTGGTTTGTTTGCCGGATCAAGA
GCTACCAACTCTTTTTCCGAAGGTAACTGGCTTCAGCAGAGCGCAGATACCAAATACTGTCCTTCTAGTG
TAGCCGTAGTTAGGCCACCACTTCAAGAACTCTGTAGCACCGCCTACATACCTCGCTCTGCTAATCCTGT
TACCAGTGGCTGCTGCCAGTGGCGATAAGTCGTGTCTTACCGGGTTGGACTCAAGACGATAGTTACCGGA
TAAGGCGCAGCGGTCGGGCTGAACGGGGGGTTCGTGCACACAGCCCAGCTTGGAGCGAACGACCTACACC
GAACTGAGATACCTACAGCGTGAGCTATGAGAAAGCGCCACGCTTCCCGAAGGGAGAAAGGCGGACAGGT
ATCCGGTAAGCGGCAGGGTCGGAACAGGAGAGCGCACGAGGGAGCTTCCAGGGGGAAACGCCTGGTATCT
TTATAGTCCTGTCGGGTTTCGCCACCTCTGACTTGAGCGTCGATTTTTGTGATGCTCGTCAGGGGGGCGG
AGCCTATGGAAAAACGCCAGCAACGCGGCCTTTTTACGGTTCCTGGCCTTTTGCTGGCCTTTTGCTCACA
TGTTCTTTCCTGCGTTATCCCCTGATTCTGTGGATAACCGTATTACCGCCTTTGAGTGAGCTGATACCGC
TCGCCGCAGCCGAACGACCGAGCGCAGCGAGTCAGTGAGCGAGGAAGCGGAAGAGCGCCTGATGCGGTAT
TTTCTCCTTACGCATCTGTGCGGTATTTCACACCGCATATGGTGCACTCTCAGTACAATCTGCTCTGATG
CCGCATAGTTAAGCCAGTATACACTCCGCTATCGCTACGTGACTGGGTCATGGCTGCGCCCCGACACCCG
CCAACACCCGCTGACGCGCCCTGACGGGCTTGTCTGCTCCCGGCATCCGCTTACAGACAAGCTGTGACCG
TCTCCGGGAGCTGCATGTGTCAGAGGTTTTCACCGTCATCACCGAAACGCGCGAGGCAGCAGATCAATTC
GCGCGCGAAGGCGAAGCGGCATGCATAATGTGCCTGTCAAATGGACGAAGCAGGGATTCTGCAAACCCTA
TGCTACTCCGTCAAGCCGTCAATTGTCTGATTCGTTACCAATTATGACAACTTGACGGCTACATCATTCA
CTTTTTCTTCACAACCGGCACGGAACTCGCTCGGGCTGGCCCCGGTGCATTTTTTAAATACCCGCGAGAA
ATAGAGTTGATCGTCAAAACCAACATTGCGACCGACGGTGGCGATAGGCATCCGGGTGGTGCTCAAAAGC
AGCTTCGCCTGGCTGATACGTTGGTCCTCGCGCCAGCTTAAGACGCTAATCCCTAACTGCTGGCGGAAAA
GATGTGACAGACGCGACGGCGACAAGCAAACATGCTGTGCGACGCTGGCGATATCAAAATTGCTGTCTGC
CAGGTGATCGCTGATGTACTGACAAGCCTCGCGTACCCGATTATCCATCGGTGGATGGAGCGACTCGTTA
ATCGCTTCCATGCGCCGCAGTAACAATTGCTCAAGCAGATTTATCGCCAGCAGCTCCGAATAGCGCCCTT
CCCCTTGCCCGGCGTTAATGATTTGCCCAAACAGGTCGCTGAAATGCGGCTGGTGCGCTTCATCCGGGCG
AAAGAACCCCGTATTGGCAAATATTGACGGCCAGTTAAGCCATTCATGCCAGTAGGCGCGCGGACGAAAG
TAAACCCACTGGTGATACCATTCGCGAGCCTCCGGATGACGACCGTAGTGATGAATCTCTCCTGGCGGGA
ACAGCAAAATATCACCCGGTCGGCAAACAAATTCTCGTCCCTGATTTTTCACCACCCCCTGACCGCGAAT
GGTGAGATTGAGAATATAACCTTTCATTCCCAGCGGTCGGTCGATAAAAAAATCGAGATAACCGTTGGCC
TCAATCGGCGTTAAACCCGCCACCAGATGGGCATTAAACGAGTATCCCGGCAGCAGGGGATCATTTTGCG
CTTCAGCCATACTTTTCATACTCCCGCCATTCAGAG
Features (pLannotate 1.2.2; 13 found; start..end, strand, type, name):
      1..285     +  promoter       araBAD promoter: araBAD; promoter of the L-arabinose operon of E. coli; the araC regulatory gene is transcribed in the opposite direction (Guzman et al., 1995)
    328..351     +  CDS            Strep-Tag II: peptide that binds Strep-Tactin®, an engineered form of streptavidin
    382..927     +  CDS            MGMT (fragment): MGMT_HUMAN - Experimental evidence at protein level: Swiss-Prot protein existence level 1. Involved in the cellular defense against the biological effects of O6-methylguanine (O6-MeG) and O4-methylthymine (O4-MeT) in DNA. Repairs the methylated nucleobase in DNA by stoichiometrically transferring the methyl group to a cysteine residue in the enzyme. This is a suicide reaction: the enzyme is irreversibly inactivated. From Homo sapiens (Human).
   1033..1509    +  CDS            ecDHFR: E. coli dihydrofolate reductase; folA
   1668..1783    +  ncRNA          5S rRNA: Accession: RF00001 - 5S ribosomal RNA
   1787..1873    +  terminator     rrnB T1 terminator: Escherichia coli rrnB; transcription terminator T1 from the E. coli rrnB gene
   1965..1992    +  terminator     rrnB T2 terminator: transcription terminator T2 from the E. coli rrnB gene
   2011..2102    +  promoter       AmpR promoter: bla
   2103..2963    +  CDS            AmpR: β-lactamase; bla; confers resistance to ampicillin, carbenicillin, and related antibiotics
   3134..3722    +  rep_origin     ori: high-copy-number ColE1/pMB1/pBR322/pUC origin of replication
   3908..4048    -  misc_feature   bom: basis of mobility region from pBR322
   4150..4190    -  CDS            rop (fragment): Rop protein, which maintains plasmids at low copy number; rop
   4312..5190    -  CDS            araC: L-arabinose regulatory protein; araC
