[The description below was written by a language model from this plasmid's Addgene catalogue record and pLannotate feature annotations shown in this document.]
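Description:
pBAD-MTX-u51_Snifit is a 5.2 kb bacterial expression plasmid built on the pBAD backbone for arabinose-inducible production of a semisynthetic FRET biosensor protein for methotrexate (MTX). It is propagated in E. coli through a high-copy ColE1/pMB1-type origin and selected with ampicillin via the bla (AmpR) gene. A pBR322-derived bom site and a remnant of rop are also present. The divergently transcribed araC gene supplies the regulator that represses the araBAD promoter in the absence of L-arabinose and activates it when the sugar is present. Transcription of the insert ends at the rrnB T1 and T2 terminators. The two feature tables, from the depositor's sequence and the repository's sequencing result, show the same elements in the same order and differ only in their numbering origin.

The synthetic insert of about 1.25 kb encodes a single fusion protein with an N-terminal Strep-tag II. Next comes SNAP-tag, which is annotated as a fragment of human MGMT, the alkyltransferase from which SNAP-tag was engineered. According to the alternative name, a 30-residue proline linker then joins it to E. coli dihydrofolate reductase (ecDHFR). The catalogue also lists a C-terminal His-tag, although the annotation software did not call it. The DHFR portion carries R44L and H45Q substitutions and an amber (TAG) codon at position 51, which allows site-specific incorporation of an unnatural amino acid. This requires a suppressor tRNA/synthetase system, which is not annotated on this plasmid. In the Snifit design, SNAP-tag and the unnatural residue provide two orthogonal labelling sites for synthetic fluorophores and a tethered ligand, so that analyte binding to DHFR changes the FRET ratio. The two tags allow the full-length protein to be purified before labelling.
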