Addgene plasmid #119046: pBAD-MTX-u51_Snifit
Purpose: Plasmid encoding the bacterial expression of the Snifit-MTX with unnatural amino-acid at the position 51 (FRET semi-synthetic biosensor)
Depositing lab: Kai Johnsson. Depositing organization: Swiss Federal Institute of Technology (EPFL). Publication: A General Strategy for the Semisynthesis of Ratiometric Fluorescent Sensor Proteins with Increased Dynamic Range. Xue L, Prifti E, Johnsson K. J Am Chem Soc. 2016 Apr 27;138(16):5258-61. doi: 10.1021/jacs.6b03034. Epub 2016 Apr 15. PubMed 27071001.
Backbone
  Vector backbone: pBAD
  Backbone manufacturer: ThermoFisher Scientific
  Backbone size w/o insert (bp): 4100
  Total vector size (bp): 5216
  Vector type: Bacterial Expression
Growth in bacteria
  Bacterial resistance: Ampicillin, 100 μg/mL
  Growth temperature: 37°C
  Growth strain: DH5alpha
  Copy number: High Copy
Gene/Insert
  Gene/Insert name: MTX-u51_Snifit (alt name: SNAP_Pro30_DHFRun51 R44L H45Q)
  Species: Synthetic
  Insert size (bp): 1251
  Mutation: 51TAG R44L H45Q
  Promoter: pBAD
  Tag / fusion protein: Strep-tag (N terminal on insert); His-tag (C terminal on insert)
  Cloning method: Gibson Cloning
  Sequencing primers: 5′ pBAD_FP; 3′ pTI2-1-2
Terms and licenses: Academic/Nonprofit Terms; Industry Terms: Not Available to Industry
How to cite: pBAD-MTX-u51_Snifit was a gift from Kai Johnsson (Addgene plasmid # 119046 ; http://n2t.net/addgene:119046 ; RRID:Addgene_119046)
